Addgene plasmid #46936: pINDUCER13 (miR-LUP)
Purpose: Inducible lentiviral gene silencing vector. Insert PheSGly294, (XhoI to EcoRI; 1.4kb), can be replaced w mir30 based hairpin of interest
Depositing lab: Thomas Westbrook. Depositing organization: Baylor College of Medicine. Publication: The pINDUCER lentiviral toolkit for inducible RNA interference in vitro and in vivo. Meerbrey KL, Hu G, Kessler JD, Roarty K, Li MZ, Fang JE, Herschkowitz JI, Burrows AE, Ciccia A, Sun T, Schmitt EM, Bernardi RJ, Fu X, Bland CS, Cooper TA, Schiff R, Rosen JM, Westbrook TF, Elledge SJ. Proc Natl Acad Sci U S A. 2011 Mar 1;108(9):3665-70. doi: 10.1073/pnas.1019736108. Epub 2011 Feb 9. PubMed 21307310.
Backbone
  Vector backbone: GIPZ
  Backbone manufacturer: Open Biosystems
  Backbone size w/o insert (bp): 11688
  Total vector size (bp): 15605
  Vector type: Lentiviral
  Selectable markers: Puromycin ; Luciferase
Growth in bacteria
  Bacterial resistance: Ampicillin, 100 μg/mL
  Growth temperature: 37°C
  Growth strain: Stbl3
  Copy number: High Copy
Gene/Insert
  Gene/Insert name: PheS Gly294
  Species: P. haloplanktis
  Insert size (bp): 1400
Terms and licenses: Academic/Nonprofit Terms; Industry Terms: Not Available to Industry
How to cite: pINDUCER13 (miR-LUP) was a gift from Thomas Westbrook (Addgene plasmid # 46936 ; http://n2t.net/addgene:46936 ; RRID:Addgene_46936)
