[The description below was written by a language model from this plasmid's Addgene catalogue record and pLannotate feature annotations shown in this document.]
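Description:
pINDUCER13 (miR-LUP) is a doxycycline-inducible lentiviral vector for miR-30-based RNA interference, built on the GIPZ backbone. It is propagated in E. coli as a high-copy plasmid through a ColE1/pUC-type origin with ampicillin resistance. An f1 origin and an EM7-driven bleomycin/Zeocin resistance gene are also annotated. The viral framework comprises a truncated 5' LTR, the Ψ packaging signal, RRE, cPPT/CTS, WPRE and a self-inactivating ΔU3 3' LTR, so the region between the LTRs can be packaged and integrated into mammalian target cells. Fragments of hygromycin and bleomycin resistance genes downstream of an SV40 promoter lie outside the LTRs and appear to be backbone remnants.

The payload consists of two expression units. In the first, a tetracycline response element with seven tetO copies, fused to a minimal CMV promoter, drives firefly luciferase. This is followed by the 5' and 3' miR-30a flanking sequences, so luciferase and the hairpin are produced from a single inducible transcript and luciferase activity reports induction. Between the miR-30 arms sits a roughly 1.4 kb PheS Gly294 stuffer on an XhoI–EcoRI fragment, which is meant to be replaced by the miR-30-based hairpin of interest. The catalogue lists its species as P. haloplanktis, whereas the automated annotation matches it to E. coli pheS plus a pheT fragment. In the second unit, the constitutive human UbC promoter expresses rtTA3, which is flanked by loxP sites, followed by an EMCV IRES and puromycin N-acetyltransferase. Transduced cells can therefore be selected with puromycin, and they carry the transactivator needed to switch on the TRE when doxycycline is present. The vector is intended for reversible, inducible gene silencing in vitro and in vivo.
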