Features (pLannotate 1.2.2; 44 found; start..end, strand, type, name):
     49..132     +  ncRNA          HIV GSL3: Accession: RF00376 - HIV gag stem loop 3 (GSL3)
    497..730     +  misc_feature   RRE: The Rev response element (RRE) of HIV-1 allows for Rev-dependent mRNA export from the nucleus to the cytoplasm.
   1107..1207    +  CDS            Rev (fragment): human immunodeficiency virus 1 (HIV-1) Rev protein; rev; enhances nuclear export of unspliced and incompletely spliced viral mRNAs
   1257..1374    +  misc_feature   cPPT/CTS: central polypurine tract and central termination sequence of HIV-1
   1439..1813    -  CDS            BleoR: antibiotic-binding protein; Sh ble from Streptoalloteichus hindustanus; confers resistance to bleomycin, phleomycin, and Zeocin™
   1833..1880    -  promoter       EM7 promoter: synthetic bacterial promoter&nbsp
   1950..2220    +  protein_bind   tetracycline response element: contains seven copies of the tetracycline operator tetO tetracycline repressor TetR
   2231..2248    +  misc_feature   MCS (fragment): pUC18/19 multiple cloning site
   2253..2291    +  promoter       minimal CMV promoter: human cytomegalovirus (CMV) immediate early promoter
   2388..4040    +  CDS            luciferase: firefly luciferase; luc+; enhanced luc+ version of the luciferase gene
   4090..4183    +  ncRNA          5' miR-30a: sequence upstream of the 71-nt precursor of the human miR-30a microRNA (Zeng et al., 2002) miRNA
   4182..4210    -  misc_feature   MCS (fragment): pBluescript multiple cloning site
   4320..4421    -  CDS            pheT (fragment): SYFB_ECOLI - Experimental evidence at protein level: Swiss-Prot protein existence level 1. From Escherichia coli (strain K12).
   4439..5419    -  CDS            pheS: SYFA_ECOLI - Experimental evidence at protein level: Swiss-Prot protein existence level 1. From Escherichia coli (strain K12).
   5601..5713    +  ncRNA          3' miR-30a: sequence downstream of the 71-nt precursor of the human miR-30a microRNA (Zeng et al., 2002) miRNA
   5791..5809    -  promoter       T7 promoter: promoter for bacteriophage T7 RNA polymerase
   5827..7038    +  promoter       UbC promoter: human ubiquitin C promoter
   7045..7078    -  protein_bind   loxP: Cre-mediated recombination occurs in the 8-bp core sequence (GCATACAT). Cre recombinase
   7085..7782    +  CDS            rtTA3 (fragment): reverse tetracycline transactivator 3 activates expression from Tet-responsive promoters in the presence of doxycycline
   7712..7822    +  CDS            VP48: 3 tandem repeats of the minimal activation domain of herpes simplex virus VP16 (Cheng et al., 2013)
   7832..7865    +  protein_bind   loxP: Cre-mediated recombination occurs in the 8-bp core sequence (GCATACAT). Cre recombinase
   7881..8453    +  misc_feature   IRES: internal ribosome entry site (IRES) of the encephalomyocarditis virus (EMCV)
   8462..9058    +  CDS            PuroR: puromycin N-acetyltransferase; pac from Streptomyces alboniger; confers resistance to puromycin
   9080..9668    +  misc_feature   WPRE: woodchuck hepatitis virus posttranscriptional regulatory element
   9685..9873    +  CDS            nef (fragment): NEF_HV1Z2 - Experimental evidence at protein level: Swiss-Prot protein existence level 1. Extracellular Nef protein targets CD4(+) T-lymphocytes for apoptosis by interacting with CXCR4 surface receptors. From Human immunodeficiency virus type 1 group M subtype D (isolate Z2/CDC-Z34) (HIV-1).
   9875..10108   +  LTR            3' LTR (ΔU3): self-inactivating 3' long terminal repeat (LTR) from HIV-1
  10215..10439   +  polyA_signal   bGH poly(A) signal: bovine growth hormone polyadenylation signal
  10443..10464   +  promoter       SV40 promoter (fragment): SV40 enhancer and early promoter
  10485..10913   +  rep_origin     f1 ori (sequence partly withheld): f1 bacteriophage origin of replication; arrow indicates direction of (+) strand synthesis
  10927..11256   +  promoter       SV40 promoter: SV40 enhancer and early promoter
  11333..11949   +  CDS            HygR (fragment): aminoglycoside phosphotransferase from E. coli confers resistance to hygromycin
  11959..12084   +  CDS            ble (fragment): BLE_KLEPN - Experimental evidence at protein level: Swiss-Prot protein existence level 1. Binding protein with a strong affinity to the bleomycin family of antibiotics. Binds to CL990; an antimitotic-antibiotic compound. From Klebsiella pneumoniae.
  12079..12200   +  polyA_signal   SV40 poly(A) signal: SV40 polyadenylation signal
  12271..12293   -  protein_bind   lac operator (fragment): The lac repressor binds to the lac operator to inhibit transcription in E. coli. This inhibition can be relieved by adding lactose or isopropyl-β-D-thiogalactopyranoside (IPTG). lac repressor encoded by lacI
  12297..12327   -  promoter       lac promoter: promoter for the E. coli lac operon
  12342..12363   -  protein_bind   CAP binding site: CAP binding activates transcription in the presence of cAMP. E. coli catabolite activator protein
  12376..12468   -  CDS            lacI (fragment): lac repressor; lacI; The lac repressor binds to the lac operator to inhibit transcription in E. coli. This inhibition can be relieved by adding lactose or isopropyl-β-D-thiogalactopyranoside (IPTG).
  12651..13239   -  rep_origin     ori: high-copy-number ColE1/pMB1/pBR322/pUC origin of replication
  13410..14270   -  CDS            AmpR: β-lactamase; bla; confers resistance to ampicillin, carbenicillin, and related antibiotics
  14271..14375   -  promoter       AmpR promoter: bla
  14423..14557   +  polyA_signal   SV40 poly(A) signal: SV40 polyadenylation signal
  14724..15053   +  CDS            nef (fragment): NEF_HV1BR - Experimental evidence at protein level: Swiss-Prot protein existence level 1. Extracellular Nef protein targets CD4(+) T-lymphocytes for apoptosis by interacting with CXCR4 surface receptors (PubMed:14990729). From Human immunodeficiency virus type 1 group M subtype B (isolate BRU/LAI) (HIV-1).
  15101..15358   +  LTR            5' LTR (truncated): truncated 5' long terminal repeat (LTR) from HIV-1
  15405..15509   +  misc_feature   HIV-1 Ψ (fragment): packaging signal of human immunodeficiency virus type 1
>Addgene plasmid #46936 | pINDUCER13 (miR-LUP) | depositor full sequence | sequence record 99214 | Full Sequence
CCGAGTAATACCGGGGGAGATTAGATCGCGATGGGAAAAATTCGGTTAAGGCCAGGGGGAAAGAAAAAAT
ATAAATTAAAACATATAGTATGGGCAAGCAGGGAGCTAGAACGATTCGCAGTTAATCCTGGCCTGTTAGA
AACATCAGAAGGCTGTAGACAAATACTGGGACAGCTACAACCATCCCTTCAGACAGGATCAGAAGAACTT
AGATCATTATATAATACAGTAGCAACCCTCTATTGTGTGCATCAAAGGATAGAGATAAAAGACACCAAGG
AAGCTTTAGACAAGATAGAGGAAGAGCAAAACAAAAGTAAGACCACCGCACAGCAAGCGGCCGGCCGCTG
ATCTTCAGACCTGGAGGAGGAGATATGAGGGACAATTGGAGAAGTGAATTATATAAATATAAAGTAGTAA
AAATTGAACCATTAGGAGTAGCACCCACCAAGGCAAAGAGAAGAGTGGTGCAGAGAGAAAAAAGAGCAGT
GGGAATAGGAGCTTTGTTCCTTGGGTTCTTGGGAGCAGCAGGAAGCACTATGGGCGCAGCGTCAATGACG
CTGACGGTACAGGCCAGACAATTATTGTCTGGTATAGTGCAGCAGCAGAACAATTTGCTGAGGGCTATTG
AGGCGCAACAGCATCTGTTGCAACTCACAGTCTGGGGCATCAAGCAGCTCCAGGCAAGAATCCTGGCTGT
GGAAAGATACCTAAAGGATCAACAGCTCCTGGGGATTTGGGGTTGCTCTGGAAAACTCATTTGCACCACT
GCTGTGCCTTGGAATGCTAGTTGGAGTAATAAATCTCTGGAACAGATTTGGAATCACACGACCTGGATGG
AGTGGGACAGAGAAATTAACAATTACACAAGCTTAATACACTCCTTAATTGAAGAATCGCAAAACCAGCA
AGAAAAGAATGAACAAGAATTATTGGAATTAGATAAATGGGCAAGTTTGTGGAATTGGTTTAACATAACA
AATTGGCTGTGGTATATAAAATTATTCATAATGATAGTAGGAGGCTTGGTAGGTTTAAGAATAGTTTTTG
CTGTACTTTCTATAGTGAATAGAGTTAGGCAGGGATATTCACCATTATCGTTTCAGACCCACCTCCCAAC
CCCGAGGGGACCCGACAGGCCCGAAGGAATAGAAGAAGAAGGTGGAGAGAGAGACAGAGACAGATCCATT
CGATTAGTGAACGGATCGGCACTGCGTGCGCCAATTCTGCAGACAAATGGCAGTATTCATCCACAATTTT
AAAAGAAAAGGGGGGATTGGGGGGTACAGTGCAGGGGAAAGAATAGTAGACATAATAGCAACAGACATAC
AAACTAAAGAATTACAAAAACAAATTACAAAAATTCAAAATTTTCGGGTTTATTACAGGGACAGCAGAGA
TCCAGTTTGGTTAGTACCGGGCCCGCTCTAGTCCGGAATCAGTCCTGCTCCTCGGCCACGAAGTGCACGC
AGTTGCCGGCCGGGTCGCGCAGGGCGAACTCCCGCCCCCACGGCTGCTCGCCGATCTCGGTCATGGCCGG
CCCGGAGGCGTCCCGGAAGTTCGTGGACACGACCTCCGACCACTCGGCGTACAGCTCGTCCAGGCCGCGC
ACCCACACCCAGGCCAGGGTGTTGTCCGGCACCACCTGGTCCTGGACCGCGCTGATGAACAGGGTCACGT
CGTCCCGGACCACACCGGCGAAGTCGTCCTCCACGAAGTCCCGGGAGAACCCGAGCCGGTCGGTCCAGAA
CTCGACCGCTCCGGCGACGTCGCGCGCGGTGAGCACCGGAACGGCACTGGTCAACTTGGCCATGGTGGCC
CTCCTATAGTGAGTCGTATTATACTATGCCGATATACTATGCCGATGATTAATTGTCAACACGTGCTGCA
GGTCCGAGGTTCTAGGCTAGCTTAAAGGAACCAATTCAGTCGACTGGATCCTTTACCACTCCCTATCAGT
GATAGAGAAAAGTGAAAGTCGAGTTTACCACTCCCTATCAGTGATAGAGAAAAGTGAAAGTCGAGTTTAC
CACTCCCTATCAGTGATAGAGAAAAGTGAAAGTCGAGTTTACCACTCCCTATCAGTGATAGAGAAAAGTG
AAAGTCGAGTTTACCACTCCCTATCAGTGATAGAGAAAAGTGAAAGTCGAGTTTACCACTCCCTATCAGT
GATAGAGAAAAGTGAAAGTCGAGTTTACCACTCCCTATCAGTGATAGAGAAAAGTGAAAGTCGAGCTCGG
TACCCGGGTCGAGGTAGGCGTGTACGGTGGGAGGCCTATATAAGCAGAGCTCGTTTAGTGAACCGTCAGA
TCGCCTGGAGACGCCATCCACGCTGTTTTGACCTCCATAGAAGACACCGGGACCGATCCAGCCTACCGGT
CGCCACCATGGAAGACGCCAAAAACATAAAGAAAGGCCCGGCGCCATTCTATCCGCTGGAAGATGGAACC
GCTGGAGAGCAACTGCATAAGGCTATGAAGAGATACGCCCTGGTTCCTGGAACAATTGCTTTTACAGATG
CACATATCGAGGTGGACATCACTTACGCTGAGTACTTCGAAATGTCCGTTCGGTTGGCAGAAGCTATGAA
ACGATATGGGCTGAATACAAATCACAGAATCGTCGTATGCAGTGAAAACTCTCTTCAATTCTTTATGCCG
GTGTTGGGCGCGTTATTTATCGGAGTTGCAGTTGCGCCCGCGAACGACATTTATAATGAACGTGAATTGC
TCAACAGTATGGGCATTTCGCAGCCTACCGTGGTGTTCGTTTCCAAAAAGGGGTTGCAAAAAATTTTGAA
CGTGCAAAAAAAGCTCCCAATCATCCAAAAAATTATTATCATGGATTCTAAAACGGATTACCAGGGATTT
CAGTCGATGTACACGTTCGTCACATCTCATCTACCTCCCGGTTTTAATGAATACGATTTTGTGCCAGAGT
CCTTCGATAGGGACAAGACAATTGCACTGATCATGAACTCCTCTGGATCTACTGGTCTGCCTAAAGGTGT
CGCTCTGCCTCATAGAACTGCCTGCGTGAGATTCTCGCATGCCAGAGATCCTATTTTTGGCAATCAAATC
ATTCCGGATACTGCGATTTTAAGTGTTGTTCCATTCCATCACGGTTTTGGAATGTTTACTACACTCGGAT
ATTTGATATGTGGATTTCGAGTCGTCTTAATGTATAGATTTGAAGAAGAGCTGTTTCTGAGGAGCCTTCA
GGATTACAAGATTCAAAGTGCGCTGCTGGTGCCAACCCTATTCTCCTTCTTCGCCAAAAGCACTCTGATT
GACAAATACGATTTATCTAATTTACACGAAATTGCTTCTGGTGGCGCTCCCCTCTCTAAGGAAGTCGGGG
AAGCGGTTGCCAAGAGGTTCCATCTGCCAGGTATCAGGCAAGGATATGGGCTCACTGAGACTACATCAGC
TATTCTGATTACACCCGAGGGGGATGATAAACCGGGCGCGGTCGGTAAAGTTGTTCCATTTTTTGAAGCG
AAGGTTGTGGATCTGGATACCGGGAAAACGCTGGGCGTTAATCAAAGAGGCGAACTGTGTGTGAGAGGTC
CTATGATTATGTCCGGTTATGTAAACAATCCGGAAGCGACCAACGCCTTGATTGACAAGGATGGATGGCT
ACATTCTGGAGACATAGCTTACTGGGACGAAGACGAACACTTCTTCATCGTTGACCGCCTGAAGTCTCTG
ATTAAGTACAAAGGCTATCAGGTGGCTCCCGCTGAATTGGAATCCATCTTGCTCCAACACCCCAACATCT
TCGACGCAGGTGTCGCAGGTCTTCCCGACGATGACGCCGGTGAACTTCCCGCCGCCGTTGTTGTTTTGGA
GCACGGAAAGACGATGACGGAAAAAGAGATCGTGGATTACGTCGCCAGTCAAGTAACAACCGCGAAAAAG
TTGCGCGGAGGAGTTGTGTTTGTGGACGAAGTACCGAAAGGTCTTACCGGAAAACTCGACGCAAGAAAAA
TCAGAGAGATCCTCATAAAGGCCAAGAAGGGCGGAAAGATCGCCGTGTAAGCGGCCGCAAGCCTTGTTAA
GTGCTCGCTTCGGCAGCACATATACTATGTTGAATGAGGCTTCAGTACTTTACAGAATCGTTGCCTGCAC
ATCTTGGAAACACTTGCTGGGATTACTTCTTCAGGTTAACCCAACAGAAGGCTCGAGGTCGACGGTATCG
ATAAGCTTGACGTCCATATGCTGGTACCCCGTGGAAGTCTGGAAGTTCTCTTCCAGGGGCCCGAAGGAGA
CGCCACCATGGGTCTAGATAGGGATAACAGGGTAATGGTACCGGATCGATCCCCCAACTTCCAGGCCCGC
CATAGTGATTTGATTTGCCAGCGCATCGCTATCAATCGCCGGGTTCACCCATTCGCGTAACCACAGTTCA
CTGAATTTCATAATCTATTCCTGCCTTATTTAAACTGTTTGAGGAAACGCAGATCGTTTTCGAAGAATGA
ACGCAGGTCGGTGACGCCGTAACGCAACATAGTCAGACGCTCCATCCCCATCCCGAAGCCGAAACCAGAG
TAAACTTCCGGGTCGATGCCAACGTTACGCAACACGTTCGGATGCACCATCCCGCAGCCCAGCACTTCCA
GCCATTTACCGTTTTTACCCATGACGTCCACTTCTGCAGAAGGTTCGGTAAACGGGAAGTAGGAAGGACG
GAAGCGAATCTGCAAATCTTCCTCAAAGAAGTTACGCAGGAAGTCGTGCAGCGTGCCTTTCAGGTTGGTA
AAGCTGATGTTGGTATCAACAATCAGACCTTCCATCTGATGGAACATCGGCGTGTGAGTCTGGTCGTAGT
CGTTACGATAAACACGGCCAGGCGCGATGATACGAATCGGTGGCTGCTGGGCTTTCATGGTGCGGATCTG
TACGCCAGAGGTCTGGGTACGCAGCAGGCGGGTAGTGTCAAACCAGAAAGTGTCGTGGTCAGCGCGCGCC
GGGTGGTGACCAGGAATGTTCAGAGCATCGAAGTTATGATAATCGTCTTCGATTTCCGGCCCGGTTGCCA
CGGTAAAGCCAAGCTCACCGAAGAAACTTTCGATACGGTCGATGGTACGGGTAACCGGATGCAGACCGCC
GTTTTCAATGCGACGACCTGGCAGAGAGACATCAATCGTTTCCGCCGCCAGACGCGCATTCAGTGCAGCG
CTTTCCAGTTCCGCTTTACGCGCATTCAGCGCCTGCTGAACCTGCTCTTTCGCTTCGTTGATAACCGCAC
CAGCTGCCGGACGCTCTTCTGGCGGCAGCTCACGCAGGGTCGTCATCTGAAGGGTTAAGTGCCCTTTTTT
ACCCAAATATTCGACGCGCACATTATCTAACGCGGCAACATCTGACGCCTGGCTAATGGCCGCCTTCGCA
CTGGCAACCAGTTCTGCGAGATGTGACATGGTTTTCCTCATTGTGTCAGTGGTGACACTGGTTCGTTGGA
CTTAGAGCCTATCCCATCAGGCTATTTTACTTGCCATTTTGGTCCCCGATACCGTCGACCGCGGATTACC
CTGTTATCCCTAGATCTCACAATTCTGAGAATTTGTATTTTCAGGGTGATCTCCGTGGATCTATTACGAA
TTCAAGGGGCTACTTTAGGAGCAATTATCTTGTTTACTAAAACTGAATACCTTGCTATCTCTTTGATACA
TTTTTACAAAGCTGAATTAAAATGGTATAAATTAAATCACTTTTTTCAATTGGAAGACGCCTGTCAAGGA
CACCGACGTGGAGTCGCCCCGCGGGTATCAGGGCCTTTTGACAGGCCAATCCTATAGTGAGTCGTATTAA
ATTACGCGTAAGATCTGGCCTCCGCGCCGGGTTTTGGCGCCTCCCGCGGGCGCCCCCCTCCTCACGGCGA
GCGCTGCCACGTCAGACGAAGGGCGCAGCGAGCGTCCTGATCCTTCCGCCCGGACGCTCAGGACAGCGGC
CCGCTGCTCATAAGACTCGGCCTTAGAACCCCAGTATCAGCAGAAGGACATTTTAGGACGGGACTTGGGT
GACTCTAGGGCACTGGTTTTCTTTCCAGAGAGCGGAACAGGCGAGGAAAAGTAGTCCCTTCTCGGCGATT
CTGCGGAGGGATCTCCGTGGGGCGGTGAACGCCGATGATTATATAAGGACGCGCCGGGTGTGGCACAGCT
AGTTCCGTCGCAGCCGGGATTTGGGTCGCGGTTCTTGTTTGTGGATCGCTGTGATCGTCACTTGGTGAGT
AGCGGGCTGCTGGGCTGGCCGGGGCTTTCGTGGCCGCCGGGCCGCTCGGTGGGACGGAAGCGTGTGGAGA
GACCGCCAAGGGCTGTAGTCTGGGTCCGCGAGCAAGGTTGCCCTGAACTGGGGGTTGGGGGGAGCGCAGC
AAAATGGCGGCTGTTCCCGAGTCTTGAATGGAAGACGCTTGTGAGGCGGGCTGTGAGGTCGTTGAAACAA
GGTGGGGGGCATGGTGGGCGGCAAGAACCCAAGGTCTTGAGGCCTTCGCTAATGCGGGAAAGCTCTTATT
CGGGTGAGATGGGCTGGGGCACCATCTGGGGACCCTGACGTGAAGTTTGTCACTGACTGGAGAACTCGGT
TTGTCGTCTGTTGCGGGGGCGGCAGTTATGGCGGTGCCGTTGGGCAGTGCACCCGTACCTTTGGGAGCGC
GCGCCCTCGTCGTGTCGTGACGTCACCCGTTCTGTTGGCTTATAATGCAGGGTGGGGCCACCTGCCGGTA
GGTGTGCGGTAGGCTTTTCTCCGTCGCAGGACGCAGGGTTCGGGCCTAGGGTAGGCTCTCCTGAATCGAC
AGGCGCCGGACCTCTGGTGAGGGGAGGGATAAGTGAGGCGTCAGTTTCTTTGGTCGGTTTTATGTACCTA
TCTTCTTAAGTAGCTGAAGCTCCGGTTTTGAACTATGCGCTCGGGGTTGGCGAGTGTGTTTTGTGAAGTT
TTTTAGGCACCTTTTGAAATGTAATCATTTGGGTCAATATGTAATTTTCAGTGTTAGACTAGTAAATTGT
CCGCTAAATTCTGGCCGTTTTTGGCTTTTTTGTTAGACGGATCCATAACTTCGTATAATGTATGCTATAC
GAAGTTATGCCACCATGTCTAGACTGGACAAGAGCAAAGTCATAAACGGAGCTCTGGAATTACTCAATGG
TGTCGGTATCGAAGGCCTGACGACAAGGAAACTCGCTCAAAAGCTGGGAGTTGAGCAGCCTACCCTGTAC
TGGCACGTGAAGAACAAGCGGGCCCTGCTCGATGCCCTGCCAATCGAGATGCTGGACAGGCATCATACCC
ACTTCTGCCCCCTGGAAGGCGAGTCATGGCAAGACTTTCTGCGGAACAACGCCAAGTCATACCGCTGTGC
TCTCCTCTCACATCGCGACGGGGCTAAAGTGCATCTCGGCACCCGCCCAACAGAGAAACAGTACGAAACC
CTGGAAAATCAGCTCGCGTTCCTGTGTCAGCAAGGCTTCTCCCTGGAGAACGCACTGTACGCTCTGTCCG
CCGTGGGCCACTTTACACTGGGCTGCGTATTGGAGGAACAGGAGCATCAAGTAGCAAAAGAGGAAAGAGA
GACACCTACCACCGATTCTATGCCCCCACTTCTGAGACAAGCAATTGAGCTGTTCGACCGGCAGGGAGCC
GAACCTGCCTTCCTTTTCGGCCTGGAACTAATCATATGTGGCCTGGAGAAACAGCTAAAGTGCGAAAGCG
GCGGGCCGACCGACGCCCTTGACGATTTTGACTTAGACATGCTCCCAGCCGATGCCCTTGACGACTTTGA
CCTTGATATGCTGCCTGCTGACGCTCTTGACGATTTTGACCTTGACATGCTCCCCGGGTAAATAACTTCG
TATAGCATACATTATACGAAGTTATGGCGCGCCAATTCCGCCCCTCTCCCTCCCCCCCCCCTAACGTTAC
TGGCCGAAGCCGCTTGGAATAAGGCCGGTGTGCGTTTGTCTATATGTTATTTTCCACCATATTGCCGTCT
TTTGGCAATGTGAGGGCCCGGAAACCTGGCCCTGTCTTCTTGACGAGCATTCCTAGGGGTCTTTCCCCTC
TCGCCAAAGGAATGCAAGGTCTGTTGAATGTCGTGAAGGAAGCAGTTCCTCTGGAAGCTTCTTGAAGACA
AACAACGTCTGTAGCGACCCTTTGCAGGCAGCGGAACCCCCCACCTGGCGACAGGTGCCTCTGCGGCCAA
AAGCCACGTGTATAAGATACACCTGCAAAGGCGGCACAACCCCAGTGCCACGTTGTGAGTTGGATAGTTG
TGGAAAGAGTCAAATGGCTCTCCTCAAGCGTATTCAACAAGGGGCTGAAGGATGCCCAGAAGGTACCCCA
TTGTATGGGATCTGATCTGGGGCCTCGGTGCACATGCTTTACATGTGTTTAGTCGAGGTTAAAAAAACGT
CTAGGCCCCCCGAACCACGGGGACGTGGTTTTCCTTTGAAAAACACGATAATACCATGGCCACCGAGTAC
AAGCCCACGGTGCGCCTCGCCACCCGCGACGACGTCCCCCGGGCCGTACGCACCCTCGCCGCCGCGTTCG
CCGACTACCCCGCCACGCGCCACACCGTCGACCCGGACCGCCACATCGAGCGGGTCACCGAGCTGCAAGA
ACTCTTCCTCACGCGCGTCGGGCTCGACATCGGCAAGGTGTGGGTCGCGGACGACGGCGCCGCGGTGGCG
GTCTGGACCACGCCGGAGAGCGTCGAAGCGGGGGCGGTGTTCGCCGAGATCGGCTCGCGCATGGCCGAGT
TGAGCGGTTCCCGGCTGGCCGCGCAGCAACAGATGGAAGGCCTCCTGGCGCCGCACCGGCCCAAGGAGCC
CGCGTGGTTCCTGGCCACCGTCGGCGTCTCGCCCGACCACCAGGGCAAGGGTCTGGGCAGCGCCGTCGTG
CTCCCCGGAGTGGAGGCGGCCGAGCGCGCTGGGGTGCCCGCCTTCCTGGAGACCTCCGCGCCCCGCAACC
TCCCCTTCTACGAGCGGCTCGGCTTCACCGTCACCGCCGACGTCGAGGTGCCCGAAGGACCGCGCACCTG
GTGCATGACCCGCAAGCCCGGTGCCTGATTAATTAAGCGCGTCTGGAACAATCAACCTCTGGATTACAAA
ATTTGTGAAAGATTGACTGGTATTCTTAACTATGTTGCTCCTTTTACGCTATGTGGATACGCTGCTTTAA
TGCCTTTGTATCATGCTATTGCTTCCCGTATGGCTTTCATTTTCTCCTCCTTGTATAAATCCTGGTTGCT
GTCTCTTTATGAGGAGTTGTGGCCCGTTGTCAGGCAACGTGGCGTGGTGTGCACTGTGTTTGCTGACGCA
ACCCCCACTGGTTGGGGCATTGCCACCACCTGTCAGCTCCTTTCCGGGACTTTCGCTTTCCCCCTCCCTA
TTGCCACGGCGGAACTCATCGCCGCCTGCCTTGCCCGCTGCTGGACAGGGGCTCGGCTGTTGGGCACTGA
CAATTCCGTGGTGTTGTCGGGGAAGCTGACGTCCTTTCCATGGCTGCTCGCCTGTGTTGCCACCTGGATT
CTGCGCGGGACGTCCTTCTGCTACGTCCCTTCGGCCCTCAATCCAGCGGACCTTCCTTCCCGCGGCCTGC
TGCCGGCTCTGCGGCCTCTTCCGCGTCTTCGCCTTCGCCCTCAGACGAGTCGGATCTCCCTTTGGGCCGC
CTCCCCGCCTGGAATTAATTCTGCAGTCGAGACCTAGAAAAACATGGAGCAATCACAAGTAGCAATACAG
CAGCTACCAATGCTGATTGTGCCTGGCTAGAAGCACAAGAGGAGGAGGAGGTGGGTTTTCCAGTCACACC
TCAGGTACCTTTAAGACCAATGACTTACAAGGCAGCTGTAGATCTTAGCCACTTTTTAAAAGAAAAGAGG
GGACTGGAAGGGCTAATTCACTCCCAACGAAGACAAGATCTGCTTTTTGCTTGTACTGGGTCTCTCTGGT
TAGACCAGATCTGAGCCTGGGAGCTCTCTGGCTAACTAGGGAACCCACTGCTTAAGCCTCAATAAAGCTT
GCCTTGAGTGCTTCAAGTAGTGTGTGCCCGTCTGTTGTGTGACTCTGGTAACTAGAGATCCCTCAGACCC
TTTTAGTCAGTGTGGAAAATCTCTAGCAGTAGTAGTTCATGTCATCTTATTATTCAGTATTTATAACTTG
CAAAGAAATGAATATCAGAGAGTGAGAGGCCTTGACATTGTTTAAACCCGCTGATCAGCCTCGACTGTGC
CTTCTAGTTGCCAGCCATCTGTTGTTTGCCCCTCCCCCGTGCCTTCCTTGACCCTGGAAGGTGCCACTCC
CACTGTCCTTTCCTAATAAAATGAGGAAATTGCATCGCATTGTCTGAGTAGGTGTCATTCTATTCTGGGG
GGTGGGGTGGGGCAGGACAGCAAGGGGGAGGATTGGGAAGACAATAGCAGGCATGCTGGGGATGCGGTGG
GCTCTATGGCTTCTGAGGCGGAAAGAACCAGCTGGGGCTCTAGGGGGTATCCCC
[124 nt withheld, positions 10485-10608]
C
[91 nt withheld, positions 10610-10700]
A
[49 nt withheld, positions 10702-10750]
CCTTTGACGTTGGAGTCCACGTTCTTT
[37 nt withheld, positions 10778-10814]
ACCCTATCTCGGTCTATTCTTTTGATTTATAAGGGATTTTGCCGATTTCGGCCTATTGGTTAAAAAATGA
GCTGATTTAACAAAAATTTAACGCGAATTAATTCTGTGGAATGTGTGTCAGTTAGGGTGTGGAAAGTCCC
CAGGCTCCCCAGCAGGCAGAAGTATGCAAAGCATGCATCTCAATTAGTCAGCAACCAGGTGTGGAAAGTC
CCCAGGCTCCCCAGCAGGCAGAAGTATGCAAAGCATGCATCTCAATTAGTCAGCAACCATAGTCCCGCCC
CTAACTCCGCCCATCCCGCCCCTAACTCCGCCCAGTTCCGCCCATTCTCCGCCCCATGGCTGACTAATTT
TTTTTATTTATGCAGAGGCCGAGGCCGCCTCTGCCTCTGAGCTATTCCAGAAGTAGTGAGGAGGCTTTTT
TGGAGGCCTAGGCTTTTGCAAAAAGCTCCCGGGAGCTTGTATATCCATTTTCGGATCTGATCAGCACGTG
ATGAAAAAGCCTGAACTCACCGCGACGTGACCGCAAGGAATCGGTCAATACACTACATGGCGTGATTTCA
TATGCGCGATTGCTGATCCCCATGTGTATCACTGGCAAACTGTGATGGACGACACCGTCAGTGCGTCCGT
CGCGCAGGCTCTCGATGAGCTGATGCTTTGGGCCGAGGACTGCCCCGAAGTCCGGCACCTCGTGCACGCG
GATTTCGGCTCCAACAATGTCCTGACGGACAATGGCCGCATAACAGCGGTCATTGACTGGAGCGAGGCGA
TGTTCGGGGATTCCCAATACGAGGTCGCCAACATCTTCTTCTGGAGGCCGTGGTTGGCTTGTATGGAGCA
GCAGACGCGCTACTTCGAGCGGAGGCATCCGGAGCTTGCAGGATCGCCGCGGCTCCGGGCGTATATGCTC
CGCATTGGTCTTGACCAACTCTATCAGAGCTTGGTTGACGGCAATTTCGATGATGCAGCTTGGGCGCAGG
GTCGATGCGACGCAATCGTCCGATCCGGAGCCGGGACTGTCGGGCGTACACAAATCGCCCGCAGAAGCGC
GGCCGTCTGGACCGATGGCTGTGTAGAAGTACTCGCCGATAGTGGAAACCGACGCCCCAGCACTCGTCCG
AGGGCAAAGGAATAGCACGTGCTACGAGATTTCGATTCCACCGCCGCCTTCTATGAAAGGTTGGGCTTCG
GAATCGTTTTCCGGGACGCCGGCTGGATGATCCTCCAGCGCGGGGATCTCATGCTGGAGTTCTTCGCCCA
CCCCAACTTGTTTATTGCAGCTTATAATGGTTACAAATAAAGCAATAGCATCACAAATTTCACAAATAAA
GCATTTTTTTCACTGCATTCTAGTTGTGGTTTGTCCAAACTCATCAATGTATCTTATCATGTCTGTATAC
CGTCGACCTCTAGCTAGAGCTTGGCGTAATCATGGTCATAGCTGTTTCCTGTGTGAAATTGTTATCCGCT
CACAATTCCACACAACATACGAGCCGGAAGCATAAAGTGTAAAGCCTGGGGTGCCTAATGAGTGAGCTAA
CTCACATTAATTGCGTTGCGCTCACTGCCCGCTTTCCAGTCGGGAAACCTGTCGTGCCAGCTGCATTAAT
GAATCGGCCAACGCGCGGGGAGAGGCGGTTTGCGTATTGGGCGCTCTTCCGCTTCCTCGCTCACTGACTC
GCTGCGCTCGGTCGTTCGGCTGCGGCGAGCGGTATCAGCTCACTCAAAGGCGGTAATACGGTTATCCACA
GAATCAGGGGATAACGCAGGAAAGAACATGTGAGCAAAAGGCCAGCAAAAGGCCAGGAACCGTAAAAAGG
CCGCGTTGCTGGCGTTTTTCCATAGGCTCCGCCCCCCTGACGAGCATCACAAAAATCGACGCTCAAGTCA
GAGGTGGCGAAACCCGACAGGACTATAAAGATACCAGGCGTTTCCCCCTGGAAGCTCCCTCGTGCGCTCT
CCTGTTCCGACCCTGCCGCTTACCGGATACCTGTCCGCCTTTCTCCCTTCGGGAAGCGTGGCGCTTTCTC
ATAGCTCACGCTGTAGGTATCTCAGTTCGGTGTAGGTCGTTCGCTCCAAGCTGGGCTGTGTGCACGAACC
CCCCGTTCAGCCCGACCGCTGCGCCTTATCCGGTAACTATCGTCTTGAGTCCAACCCGGTAAGACACGAC
TTATCGCCACTGGCAGCAGCCACTGGTAACAGGATTAGCAGAGCGAGGTATGTAGGCGGTGCTACAGAGT
TCTTGAAGTGGTGGCCTAACTACGGCTACACTAGAAGAACAGTATTTGGTATCTGCGCTCTGCTGAAGCC
AGTTACCTTCGGAAAAAGAGTTGGTAGCTCTTGATCCGGCAAACAAACCACCGCTGGTAGCGGTGGTTTT
TTTGTTTGCAAGCAGCAGATTACGCGCAGAAAAAAAGGATCTCAAGAAGATCCTTTGATCTTTTCTACGG
GGTCTGACGCTCAGTGGAACGAAAACTCACGTTAAGGGATTTTGGTCATGAGATTATCAAAAAGGATCTT
CACCTAGATCCTTTTAAATTAAAAATGAAGTTTTAAATCAATCTAAAGTATATATGAGTAAACTTGGTCT
GACAGTTACCAATGCTTAATCAGTGAGGCACCTATCTCAGCGATCTGTCTATTTCGTTCATCCATAGTTG
CCTGACTCCCCGTCGTGTAGATAACTACGATACGGGAGGGCTTACCATCTGGCCCCAGTGCTGCAATGAT
ACCGCGAGACCCACGCTCACCGGCTCCAGATTTATCAGCAATAAACCAGCCAGCCGGAAGGGCCGAGCGC
AGAAGTGGTCCTGCAACTTTATCCGCCTCCATCCAGTCTATTAATTGTTGCCGGGAAGCTAGAGTAAGTA
GTTCGCCAGTTAATAGTTTGCGCAACGTTGTTGCCATTGCTACAGGCATCGTGGTGTCACGCTCGTCGTT
TGGTATGGCTTCATTCAGCTCCGGTTCCCAACGATCAAGGCGAGTTACATGATCCCCCATGTTGTGCAAA
AAAGCGGTTAGCTCCTTCGGTCCTCCGATCGTTGTCAGAAGTAAGTTGGCCGCAGTGTTATCACTCATGG
TTATGGCAGCACTGCATAATTCTCTTACTGTCATGCCATCCGTAAGATGCTTTTCTGTGACTGGTGAGTA
CTCAACCAAGTCATTCTGAGAATAGTGTATGCGGCGACCGAGTTGCTCTTGCCCGGCGTCCATACGGGAT
AATACCGCGCCACATAGCAGAACTTTAAAAGTGCTCATCATTGGAAAACGTTCTTCGGGGCGAAAACTCT
CAAGGATCTTACCGCTGTTGAGATCCAGTTCGATGTAACCCACTCGTGCACCCAACTGATCTTCAGCATC
TTTTACTTTCACCAGCGTTTCTGGGTGAGCAAAAACAGGAAGGCAAAATGCCGCAAAAAAGGGAATAAGG
GCGACACGGAAATGTTGAATACTCATACTCTTCCTTTTTCAATATTATTGAAGCATTTATCAGGGTTATT
GTCTCATGAGCGGATACATATTTGAATGTATTTAGAAAAATAAACAAATAGGGGTTCCGCGCACATTTCC
CCGAAAAGTGCCACCTGACGTCGACGGATCGGGAGATCAACTTGTTTATTGCAGCTTATAATGGTTACAA
ATAAAGCAATAGCATCACAAATTTCACAAATAAAGCATTTTTTTCACTGCATTCTAGTTGTGGTTTGTCC
AAACTCATCAATGTATCTTATCATGTCTGGATCAACTGGATAACTCAAGCTAACCAAAATCATCCCAAAC
TTCCCACCCCATACCCTATTACCACTGCCAATTACCTGTGGTTTCATTTACTCTAAACCTGTGATTCCTC
TGAATTATTTTCATTTTAAAGAAATTGTATTTGTTAAATATGTACTACAAACTTAGTAGTTGGAAGGGCT
AATTCACTCCCAAAGAAGACAAGATATCCTTGATCTGTGGATCTACCACACACAAGGCTACTTCCCTGAT
TAGCAGAACTACACACCAGGGCCAGGGGTCAGATATCCACTGACCTTTGGATGGTGCTACAAGCTAGTAC
CAGTTGAGCCAGATAAGGTAGAAGAGGCCAATAAAGGAGAGAACACCAGCTTGTTACACCCTGTGAGCCT
GCATGGGATGGATGACCCGGAGAGAGAAGTGTTAGAGTGGAGGTTTGACAGCCGCCTAGCATTTCATCAC
GTGGCCCGAGAGCTGCATCCGGAGTACTTCAAGAACTGCTGATATCGAGCTTGCTACAAGGGACTTTCCG
CTGGGGACTTTCCAGGGAGGCGTGGCCTGGGCGGGACTGGGGAGTGGCGAGCCCTCAGATCCTGCATATA
AGCAGCTGCTTTTTGCCTGTACTGGGTCTCTCTGGTTAGACCAGATCTGAGCCTGGGAGCTCTCTGGCTA
ACTAGGGAACCCACTGCTTAAGCCTCAATAAAGCTTGCCTTGAGTGCTTCAAGTAGTGTGTGCCCGTCTG
TTGTGTGACTCTGGTAACTAGAGATCCCTCAGACCCTTTTAGTCAGTGTGGAAAATCTCTAGCAGTGCCG
CCCGAACAGGGACTTGAAAGCGAAAGGGAAACCAGAGGAGCTCTCTCGACGCAGGACTCGGCTTGCTGAA
GCGCGCACGGCAAGAGGCGAAGGGCGGCGACTGGTGAGTACGCCAAAAATTTTGACTAGCGGAAGGCTAG
AAGGAAGAAGATGGTGCCAGAGCGTCAGTATTAAGCGGGGGAAAATTAGATCGCGAAGGGAAAAAATTCG
GTTAAGGCCAGG
