>Addgene plasmid #46936 | pINDUCER13 (miR-LUP) | addgene partial sequence | sequence record 68865 | hUBCpro-F 5'-TGAAGCTCCGGTTTTGAACT-3'
TTTGTGAAGTTTTTTAGGCACCTTTTGAAATGTAATCATTTGGGTCAATATGTAATTTTCAGTGTTAGAC
TAGTAAATTGTCCGCTAAATTCTGGCCGTTTTTGGCTTTTTTGTTAGACGGATCCATAACTTCGTATAAT
GTATGCTATACGAAGTTATGCCACCATGTCTAGACTGGACAAGAGCAAAGTCATAAACGGAGCTCTGGAA
TTACTCAATGGTGTCGGTATCGAAGGCCTGACGACAAGGAAACTCGCTCAAAAGCTGGGAGTTGAGCAGC
CTACCCTGTACTGGCACGTGAAGAACAAGCGGGCCCTGCTCGATGCCCTGCCAATCGAGATGCTGGACAG
GCATCATACCCACTTCTGCCCCCTGGAAGGCGAGTCATGGCAAGACTTTCTGCGGAACAACGCCAAGTCA
TACCGCTGTGCTCTCCTCTCACATCGCGACGGGGCTAAAGTGCATCTCGGCACCCGCCCAACAGAGAAAC
AGTACGAAACCCTGGAAAATCAGCTCGCGTTCCTGTGTCAGCAAGGCTTCTCCCTGGAGAACGCACTGTA
CGCTCTGTCCGCCGTGGGCCACTTTACACTGGGCTGCGTATTGGAGGAACAGGAGCATCAAGTAGCAAAA
GAGGAAAGAGAGACACCTACCACCGATTCTATGCCCCCACTTCTGAGACAAGCAATTGAGCTGTTCGACC
GGCAGGGAGCCGAACCTGCCTTCCTTTTCGGCCTGGAACTAATCATATGTGGCCTGGAGAAACAGCTAAA
GTGCGAAAGCGGCGGGCCGACCGACGCCCTTGACGATTTTGACTTAGACATGCTCCCAGCCGATGCCCTT
GACGACTTTGACCTTGATATGCTGCCTGCTGACGCTCTTGACGATTTTGACCTTGACATGCTCCCCGGGT
AAATAACTT
