>Addgene plasmid #46936 | pINDUCER13 (miR-LUP) | addgene partial sequence | sequence record 68866 | hUBCpro-R 5'-CTAAGGCCGAGTCTTATGAGCAG-3'
CGGGCGGAAGGATCAGGACGCTCGCTGCGCCCTTCGTCTGACGTGGCAGCGCTCGCCGTGAGGAGGGGGG
CGCCCGCGGGAGGCGCCAAAACCCGGCGCGGAGGCCAGATCTTACGCGTAATTTAATACGACTCACTATA
GGATTGGCCTGTCAAAAGGCCCTGATACCCGCGGGGCGACTCCACGTCGGTGTCCTTGACAGGCGTCTTC
CAATTGAAAAAAGTGATTTAATTTATACCATTTTAATTCAGCTTTGTAAAAATGTATCAAAGAGATAGCA
AGGTATTCAGTTTTAGTAAACAAGATAATTGCTCCTAAAGTAGCCCCTTGAATTCGTAATAGATCCACGG
AGATCACCCTGAAAATACAAATTCTCAGAATTGTGAGATCTAGGGATAACAGGGTAATCCGCGGTCGACG
GTATCGGGGACCAAAATGGCAAGTAAAATAGCCTGATGGGATAGGCTCTAAGTCCAACGAACCAGTGTCA
CCACTGACACAATGAGGAAAACCATGTCACATCTCGCAGAACTGGTTGCCAGTGCGAAGGCGGCCATTAG
CCAGGCGTCAGATGTTGCCGCGTTAGATAATGTGCGCGTCGAATATTTGGGTAAAAAAGGGCACTTAACC
CTTCAGATGACGACCCTGCGTGAGCTGCCGCCAGAAGAGCGTCCGGCAGCTGGTGCGGTTATCAACGAAG
CGAAAGAGCAGGTTCAGCAGGCGCTGAATGCGCGTAAAGCGGAACTGGAAAGCGCTGCACTGAATGCGCG
TCTGGCGGCGGAAACGATTGATGTCTCTCTGCCAGGTC
