>Addgene plasmid #46936 | pINDUCER13 (miR-LUP) | addgene partial sequence | sequence record 68868 | IRES-F 5'-TGGCTCTCCTCAAGCGTATT-3'
CCAGAAGGTACCCCATTGTATGGGATCTGATCTGGGGCCTCGGTGCACATGCTTTACATGTGTTTAGTCG
AGGTTAAAAAAACGTCTAGGCCCCCCGAACCACGGGGACGTGGTTTTCCTTTGAAAAACACGATAATACC
ATGGCCACCGAGTACAAGCCCACGGTGCGCCTCGCCACCCGCGACGACGTCCCCCGGGCCGTACGCACCC
TCGCCGCCGCGTTCGCCGACTACCCCGCCACGCGCCACACCGTCGACCCGGACCGCCACATCGAGCGGGT
CACCGAGCTGCAAGAACTCTTCCTCACGCGCGTCGGGCTCGACATCGGCAAGGTGTGGGTCGCGGACGAC
GGCGCCGCGGTGGCGGTCTGGACCACGCCGGAGAGCGTCGAAGCGGGGGCGGTGTTCGCCGAGATCGGCT
CGCGCATGGCCGAGTTGAGCGGTTCCCGGCTGGCCGCGCAGCAACAGATGGAAGGCCTCCTGGCGCCGCA
CCGGCCCAAGGAGCCCGCGTGGTTCCTGGCCACCGTCGGCGTCTCGCCCGACCACCAGGGCAAGGGTCTG
GGCAGCGCCGTCGTGCTCCCCGGAGTGGAGGCGGCCGAGCGCGCTGGGGTGCCCGCCTTCCTGGAGACCT
