>Addgene plasmid #46936 | pINDUCER13 (miR-LUP) | addgene partial sequence | sequence record 68876 | Luc-F 5'-CAGTCAAGTAACAACCGCGA-3'
TTTGTGGACGAAGTACCGAAAGGTCTTACCGGAAAACTCGACGCAAGAAAAATCAGAGAGATCCTCATAA
AGGCCAAGAAGGGCGGAAAGATCGCCGTGTAAGCGGCCGCAAGCCTTGTTAAGTGCTCGCTTCGGCAGCA
CATATACTATGTTGAATGAGGCTTCAGTACTTTACAGAATCGTTGCCTGCACATCTTGGAAACACTTGCT
GGGATTACTTCTTCAGGTTAACCCAACAGAAGGCTCGAGGTCGACGGTATCGATAAGCTTGACGTCCATA
TGCTGGTACCCCGTGGAAGTCTGGAAGTTCTCTTCCAGGGGCCCGAAGGAGACGCCACCATGGGTCTAGA
TAGGGATAACAGGGTAATGGTACCGGATCGATCCCCCAACTTCCAGGCCCGCCATAGTGATTTGATTTGC
CAGCGCATCGCTATCAATCGCCGGGTTCACCCATTCGCGTAACCACAGTTCACTGAATTTCATAATCTAT
TCCTGCCTTATTTAAACTGTTTGAGGAAACGCAGATCGTTTTCGAAGAATGAACGCAGGTCGGTGACGCC
GTAACGCAACATAGTCAGACGCTCCATCCCCATCCCGAAGCCGAAACCAGAGTAAACTTCCGGGTCGATG
CCAACGTTACGCAACACGTTCGGATGCACCATCCCGCAGCCCAGCACTTCCAGCCATTTACCGTTTTTAC
CCATGACGTCCACTTCTGCAGAAGGTTCGGTAAACGGGAAGTAGGAAGGACGGAAGCGAATCTGCAAATC
TTCCTCAAAGAAGTTACGCAGGAAGTCGTGCAGCGTGCCTTTCAGGTTGGTAAAGCTGATGTTGGTATCA
ACAATCAGACCTTCCATCTGATGGAACATCGGCGTGTGAGTCTGGTCGTAGTCGTTAC
