>Addgene plasmid #46936 | pINDUCER13 (miR-LUP) | addgene partial sequence | sequence record 68878 | LNCX 5'-AGCTCGTTTAGTGAACCGTCAGATC-3'
TTTGACCTCCATAGAAGACACCGGGACCGATCCAGCCTACCGGTCGCCACCATGGAAGACGCCAAAAACA
TAAAGAAAGGCCCGGCGCCATTCTATCCGCTGGAAGATGGAACCGCTGGAGAGCAACTGCATAAGGCTAT
GAAGAGATACGCCCTGGTTCCTGGAACAATTGCTTTTACAGATGCACATATCGAGGTGGACATCACTTAC
GCTGAGTACTTCGAAATGTCCGTTCGGTTGGCAGAAGCTATGAAACGATATGGGCTGAATACAAATCACA
GAATCGTCGTATGCAGTGAAAACTCTCTTCAATTCTTTATGCCGGTGTTGGGCGCGTTATTTATCGGAGT
TGCAGTTGCGCCCGCGAACGACATTTATAATGAACGTGAATTGCTCAACAGTATGGGCATTTCGCAGCCT
ACCGTGGTGTTCGTTTCCAAAAAGGGGTTGCAAAAAATTTTGAACGTGCAAAAAAAGCTCCCAATCATCC
AAAAAATTATTATCATGGATTCTAAAACGGATTACCAGGGATTTCAGTCGATGTACACGTTCGTCACATC
TCATCTACCTCCCGGTTTTAATGAATACGATTTTGTGCCAGAGTCCTTCGATAGGGACAAGACAATTGCA
CTGATCATGAACTCCTCTGGATCTACTGGTCTGCCTAAAGGTGTCGCTCTGCCTCATAGAACTGCCTGCG
TGAGATTCTCGCATGCCAGAGATCCTATTTTTGGCAATCAAATCATTCCGGATACTGCGATTTTAAGTGT
TGTTCCATTCCATCACGGTTTTGGAATGTTTACTACACTCGGATATTTGATATGTGGATTTCGAGTC
